>Addgene plasmid #60690 | EcYbbN pET15b | addgene partial sequence | sequence record 98477 | T7 5'-TAATACGACTCACTATAGGG-3'
TTTTGTTTACTTTAAGAAGGAGATATACCATGGGCAGCAGCCATCATCATCATCATCACAGCAGCGGCCT
GGTGCCGCGCGGCAGCCATATGTCCGTAGAAAATATTGTCAACATTAACGAATCTAACCTGCAACAGGTT
CTTGAACAGTCGATGACCACTCCGGTGCTGTTCTATTTTTGGTCTGAACGTAGCCAGCACTGTTTGCAGT
TAACCCCGATCCTGGAAAGCCTCGCGGCGCAGTACAACGGGCAATTTATTCTGGCGAAGCTGGACTGCGA
CGCGGAGCAGATGATTGCCGCCCAGTTTGGTCTGCGCGCGATTCCGACCGTGTATCTGTTCCAGAACGGG
CAACCGGTAGATGGCTTCCAGGGGCCGCAACCGGAAGAGGCGATCCGCGCCCTGCTGGATAAAGTGCTGC
CGCGCGAAGAAGAGCTGAAAGCGCAGCAGGCGATGCAACTGATGCAGGAAAGCAATTACACCGATGCCCT
GCCATTGCTGAAAGACGCCTGGCAGTTGTCGAATCAGAACGGGGAGATCGGCCTGCTGCTGGCAGAAACG
CTGATTGCGCTGAACCGTTCTGAAGATGCGGAAGCGGTGCTGAAAACCATTCCGTTGCAGGATCAGGACA
CCCGCTACCAGGGGCTGGTGGCGCAAATCGAACTGCTGAAGCAGGCGGCTGATACTCCGG
