>Addgene plasmid #60690 | EcYbbN pET15b | addgene partial sequence | sequence record 99176 | T7term 5'-GCTAGTTATTGCTCAGCGG-3'
AGCAGCCGGATCCTCGAGTCA
[264 nt withheld, positions 22-285]
CGCCTGCTTCAGCAGTTCGATTTGCGCCACCAGCCCCTGGTAGCGGGTGTCCTGATCCTGCAACGGAATG
GTTTTCAGCACCGCTTCCGCATCTTCAGAACGGTTCAGCGCAATCAGCGTTTCTGCCAGCAGCAGGCCGA
TCTCCCCGTTCTGATTCGACAACTGCCAGGCGTCTTTCAGCAATGGCAGGGCATCGGTGTAATTGCTTTC
CTGCATCAGTTGCATCGCCTGCTGCGCTTTCAGCTCTTCTTCGCGCGGCAGCACTTTATCCAGCAGGGCG
CGGATCGCCTCTTCCGGTTGCGGCCCCTGGAAGCCATCTACCGGTTGCCCGTTCTGGAACAGATACACGG
TCGGAATCGCGCGCAGACCAAACTGGGCGGCAATCATCTGCTCCGCGTCGCAGTCCAGCTTCGCCAGAAT
AAATTGCCCGTTGTACTGCGCCGCGAGGCTTTCCAGGATCGGGGTTAACTGCAAACAGTGCTGGCTACGT
TCAGACCAAAAATAGAACAGCACCGGAGTGGTCATCGACTGTTCAAGAACCTGTTGCAGGTTAGATTCGT
TAATGTTGAC
