[The description below was written by a language model from this plasmid's Addgene catalogue record.]
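Description:
EcYbbN pET15b is a bacterial expression plasmid built on the Novagen pET15b backbone and designed for recombinant production of the Escherichia coli protein YbbN (locus b0492), a thioredoxin-like protein. The plasmid is selected with ampicillin, is listed as high copy, and is maintained in a standard cloning strain (DH5alpha). The record gives a size of 5708 bp under total vector size. No feature table accompanies the entry, so elements such as the origin of replication and any lac repressor or operator components of the backbone are not itemised here.

The YbbN coding sequence was inserted by restriction cloning between the NdeI and XhoI sites, both of which remain intact, so the insert can be excised or exchanged. Transcription is driven by a T7 promoter. Expression therefore depends on a host that supplies T7 RNA polymerase, which a cloning strain such as DH5alpha does not, keeping the gene essentially silent during routine propagation. Cloning into NdeI places the gene in frame with the backbone-encoded N-terminal 6xHis tag, which allows the protein to be purified by immobilised metal affinity chromatography. The listed T7 and T7 terminator sequencing primers flank the expression cassette, and the latter indicates that a T7 terminator lies downstream of the insert.

The stated purpose is recombinant expression of YbbN. The associated work concerns the protein's atypical tetratricopeptide repeat motif and its role as a negative regulator of the GroEL chaperonin, so the plasmid suits the preparation of purified YbbN for structural and biochemical studies.
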