Addgene plasmid #60690: EcYbbN pET15b
Purpose: Recombinant protein expression of YbbN
Depositing lab: Mark Wilson. Depositing organization: University of Nebraska at Lincoln. Publication: Escherichia coli thioredoxin-like protein YbbN contains an atypical tetratricopeptide repeat motif and is a negative regulator of GroEL. Lin J, Wilson MA. J Biol Chem. 2011 Jun 3;286(22):19459-69. doi: 10.1074/jbc.M111.238741. Epub 2011 Apr 15. PubMed 21498507.
Backbone
  Vector backbone: pET15b
  Backbone manufacturer: Novagen
  Total vector size (bp): 5708
  Vector type: Bacterial Expression
Growth in bacteria
  Bacterial resistance: Ampicillin, 100 μg/mL
  Growth temperature: 37°C
  Growth strain: DH5alpha
  Copy number: High Copy
Gene/Insert
  Gene/Insert name: YbbN (alt name: b0492)
  Species: Escherichia coli
  GenBank ID: NP_415025.4
  Promoter: T7
  Tag / fusion protein: 6xHis (N terminal on backbone)
  Cloning method: Restriction Enzyme; 5′ cloning site NdeI (not destroyed); 3′ cloning site XhoI (not destroyed)
  Sequencing primers: 5′ T7; 3′ T7term
Terms and licenses: Academic/Nonprofit Terms; Industry Terms: Not Available to Industry
How to cite: EcYbbN pET15b was a gift from Mark Wilson (Addgene plasmid # 60690 ; http://n2t.net/addgene:60690 ; RRID:Addgene_60690)
